>Addgene plasmid #240984 | pcDNA3-LATeNT(slow)-Arrestin | addgene full sequence | sequence record 478952 | Addgene NGS Result
GACGGATCGGGAGATCTCCCGATCCCCTATGGTGCACTCTCAGTACAATCTGCTCTGATGCCGCATAGTT
AAGCCAGTATCTGCTCCCTGCTTGTGTGTTGGAGGTCGCTGAGTAGTGCGCGAGCAAAATTTAAGCTACA
ACAAGGCAAGGCTTGACCGACAATTGCATGAAGAATCTGCTTAGGGTTAGGCGTTTTGCGCTGCTTCGCG
ATGTACGGGCCAGATATACGCGTTGACATTGATTATTGACTAGTTATTAATAGTAATCAATTACGGGGTC
ATTAGTTCATAGCCCATATATGGAGTTCCGCGTTACATAACTTACGGTAAATGGCCCGCCTGGCTGACCG
CCCAACGACCCCCGCCCATTGACGTCAATAATGACGTATGTTCCCATAGTAACGCCAATAGGGACTTTCC
ATTGACGTCAATGGGTGGAGTATTTACGGTAAACTGCCCACTTGGCAGTACATCAAGTGTATCATATGCC
AAGTACGCCCCCTATTGACGTCAATGACGGTAAATGGCCCGCCTGGCATTATGCCCAGTACATGACCTTA
TGGGACTTTCCTACTTGGCAGTACATCTACGTATTAGTCATCGCTATTACCATGGTGATGCGGTTTTGGC
AGTACATCAATGGGCGTGGATAGCGGTTTGACTCACGGGGATTTCCAAGTCTCCACCCCATTGACGTCAA
TGGGAGTTTGTTTTGGCACCAAAATCAACGGGACTTTCCAAAATGTCGTAACAACTCCGCCCCATTGACG
CAAATGGGCGGTAGGCGTGTACGGTGGGAGGTCTATATAAGCAGAGCTCTCTGGCTAACTAGAGAACCCA
CTGCTTACTGGCTTATCGAAATTAATACGACTCACTATAGGGAGACCCAAGCTTGCGGCCGCATGCCGAT
CACCATCAACAACTTCCGTTACTCCGACCCGGTTAACAACGACACCATCATCATGATGGAACCGCCGTAC
TGCAAAGGTCTAGACATCTACTACAGAGCCTTCAAAATCACCGACCGTATCTGGATCGTTCCGGAACGTT
ACGAATTTGGTACCAAACCGGAAGACTTCAACCCGCCGTCCTCCCTGATCGAAGGTGCTTCCGAATACTA
CGACCCGAACTACCTGCGTACCGACTCCGACAAAGACCGTTTCCTGCAGACCATGGTTAAACTGTTCAAC
CGTATCAAAAACAACGTTGCTGGTGAAGCTCTGCTGGACAAAATCATCAACGCTATCCCGTACCTGGGTA
ACTCCTACTCCCTGCTGGACAAATTCGACACCAACTCCAACTCCGTTTCCTTCAACCTGCTGGAACAGGA
TCCGTCCGGTGCTACCACCAAATCCGCTATGCTGACCAACCTGATCATCTTCGGTCCGGGTCCGGTTCTG
AACAAAAACGAAGTTCGTGGTATCGTTCTGCGTGTTGACAACAAAAACTACTTCCCGTGCCGTGACGGTT
TCGGTTCCATCATGCAGATGGCTTTCTGCCCGGAATACGTACCGACCTTCGACAACGTTATCGAAAACAT
CACCTCCCTGACCATCGGTAAATCCAAATACTTCCAGGACCCGGCTCTGCTGCTGATGCACGAACTGATC
CACGTTCTGCACGGTCTGTACGGCATGCAGGTTTCCTCCCACGAAATCATCCCGTCCAAACAGGAAATCT
ACATGCAGCACACCTACCCGATCTCCGCTGAAGAGCTCTTCACCTTCGGTGGTCAGGACGCTAACCTGAT
CTCCATCGATATCAAAAACGACCTGTACGAAAAAACCCTGAACGACTACAAAGCTATCGCTAACAAACTG
TCCCAGGTTACCTCCTGCAACGACCCGAACATCGACATCGACTCCTACAAACAGATCTATCAGCAGAAGT
ATCAGTTTGATAAGGATTCCAACGGCCAGTATATAGTGAACGAGGATAAGTTTCAGATACTGTATAACTC
CATAATGTATGGCGGGAGCGGCAGCGGGGGGTCCGGTAGCGGGGAGTTTCGGGCAACCACACTGGAACGG
ATCGAGAAAAGCTTCCTGATTACTGATCCGAGACTGCCTGACAACCCAATCATTTTTGTGAGCAATTCCT
TCCTGCAGCTGACAGAATATTCTCGGGAAGAGATCCTGGGGCGCAATTGCCGTTTTCTGCAGGGACCCGA
GACAGACCGTGCCACTGTTCGGAAAATCAGAGATGCTATTGACAACCAGACTGAAGTGACCGTTCAGCTG
ATCAATTATACCAAGAGCGGCAAGAAGTTCTGGAACGTGTTCCACCTGCAGCCGATGCGCGATTATAAGG
GCGACGTCCAGTACTTCATTGGCGTGCAGCTGGATGGCACCGAACGCCTTCATGGCGCCGCTGAGCGTGA
GGCGGTCTGCCTGGTCAAAAAGACAGCCTTTCAGATTTTTACTGAGATAGAGCTGGGCAAGAAGTTTAAC
ATAAAGACTCGCTTAAGCTATTTTTCCATGAACCACGATCCTGTGAAGATACCTAACCTGCTGGATGATA
CTATATATAACGATACTGAGGGCTTTAACATAGAGTCCAAGGATCTGAAGTCCGAGTATAAGGGCCAGAA
CATGAGGGTGAACACTAACGCCTTTAGGAACGTCGACGGTTCCGGTCTGGTTTCCAAACTGATCGGTCTG
TGCAAAAAAATCATCCCGCCGACCAACATCCGTGAAAACCTGTACAACCGTACCGCTGGCTCGGGCGGGA
GTACCGGTGGTAGTGGGAGCGGTGGTGAAAAACCCGGGACCAGGGTCTTCAAGAAGTCGAGCCCTAACTG
CAAGCTCACCGTGTACTTGGGCAAGCGTGACTTTGTGGATCACTTGGACAAAGTGGATCCTGTCGATGGT
GTGGTGCTTGTGGATCCTGACTACTTGAAGGACCGGAAAGTGTTTGTGACCCTCACCTGTGCCTTCCGCT
ATGGCCGAGAAGACCTGGATGTACTGGGCCTGTCTTTCCGCAAAGATCTGTTCATCGCCACCTACCAGGC
CTTCCCCCCCATGCCCAACCCACCTCGGCCCCCCACCCGCCTACAGGACCGACTGCTGAAGAAGTTGGGC
CAGCACGCCCACCCCTTTTTTTTCACAATACCCCAGAATTTGCCTTGCTCCGTCACACTGCAGCCAGGAC
CGGAGGACACAGGGAAGGCCTGTGGAGTAGACTTTGAGATTCGAGCCTTCTGTGCCAAATCTATAGAAGA
AAAAAGCCACAAAAGGAACTCCGTGCGGCTTATCATCAGAAAGGTACAGTTTGCTCCTGAGACACCCGGC
CCCCAGCCATCAGCTGAAACCACACGCCACTTCCTCATGTCTGACCGGAGGTCCCTGCACCTAGAGGCTT
CCCTGGACAAAGAGCTGTACTACCATGGGGAACCCCTCAATGTCAACGTCCACGTCACCAACAATTCTGC
CAAAACCGTCAAGAAGATCAGAGTGTCTGTGAGACAGTATGCCGACATTTGCCTCTTCAGCACCGCGCAG
TACAAGTGTCCTGTGGCTCAGCTTGAACAAGATGACCAGGTGTCTCCCAGTTCCACATTCTGCAAGGTGT
ACACCATAACCCCGCTGCTCAGTGACAACCGAGAGAAGCGTGGCCTTGCCCTTGATGGGCAACTCAAGCA
CGAAGACACCAACCTGGCTTCCAGCACCATTGTGAAGGAGGGAGCCAACAAGGAGGTGCTGGGAATCCTA
GTATCCTACAGGGTCAAGGTGAAGCTGGTGGTGTCTCGAGGCGGGGATGTCTCCGTGGAGCTACCTTTCG
TCCTAATGCACCCCAAGCCCCACGACCACATCACCCTTCCCCGACCCCAGTCAGCCCCCCGGGAAATAGA
CATCCCTGTGGATACCAACCTCATTGAATTCGATACCAACTATGCCACAGACGACGACATCGTGTTTGAG
GACTTTGCGAGGCTTCGGCTGAAGGGGATGAAGGATGACGACTGTGATGACCAGTTCTGCGGTGGAAGTG
GATCAGGCAGCGGTGGATCTGAACAAAAGCTTATTTCTGAAGAGGACTTGTAACTCGAGCATGCATCTAG
AGGGCCCTATTCTATAGTGTCACCTAAATGCTAGAGCTCGCTGATCAGCCTCGACTGTGCCTTCTAGTTG
CCAGCCATCTGTTGTTTGCCCCTCCCCCGTGCCTTCCTTGACCCTGGAAGGTGCCACTCCCACTGTCCTT
TCCTAATAAAATGAGGAAATTGCATCGCATTGTCTGAGTAGGTGTCATTCTATTCTGGGGGGTGGGGTGG
GGCAGGACAGCAAGGGGGAGGATTGGGAAGACAATAGCAGGCATGCTGGGGATGCGGTGGGCTCTATGGC
TTCTGAGGCGGAAAGAACCAGCTGGGGCTCTAGGGGGTATCCCC
[124 nt withheld, positions 4385-4508]
C
[91 nt withheld, positions 4510-4600]
A
[49 nt withheld, positions 4602-4650]
CCTTTGACGTTGGAGTCCACGTTCTTT
[37 nt withheld, positions 4678-4714]
ACCCTATCTCGGTCTATTCTTTTGATTTATAAGGGATTTTGCCGATTTCGGCCTATTGGTTAAAAAATGA
GCTGATTTAACAAAAATTTAACGCGAATTAATTCTGTGGAATGTGTGTCAGTTAGGGTGTGGAAAGTCCC
CAGGCTCCCCAGCAGGCAGAAGTATGCAAAGCATGCATCTCAATTAGTCAGCAACCAGGTGTGGAAAGTC
CCCAGGCTCCCCAGCAGGCAGAAGTATGCAAAGCATGCATCTCAATTAGTCAGCAACCATAGTCCCGCCC
CTAACTCCGCCCATCCCGCCCCTAACTCCGCCCAGTTCCGCCCATTCTCCGCCCCATGGCTGACTAATTT
TTTTTATTTATGCAGAGGCCGAGGCCGCCTCTGCCTCTGAGCTATTCCAGAAGTAGTGAGGAGGCTTTTT
TGGAGGCCTAGGCTTTTGCAAAAAGCTCCCGGGAGCTTGTATATCCATTTTCGGATCTGATCAAGAGACA
GGATGAGGATCGTTTCGCATGATTGAACAAGATGGATTGCACGCAGGTTCTCCGGCCGCTTGGGTGGAGA
GGCTATTCGGCTATGACTGGGCACAACAGACAATCGGCTGCTCTGATGCCGCCGTGTTCCGGCTGTCAGC
GCAGGGGCGCCCGGTTCTTTTTGTCAAGACCGACCTGTCCGGTGCCCTGAATGAACTGCAGGACGAGGCA
GCGCGGCTATCGTGGCTGGCCACGACGGGCGTTCCTTGCGCAGCTGTGCTCGACGTTGTCACTGAAGCGG
GAAGGGACTGGCTGCTATTGGGCGAAGTGCCGGGGCAGGATCTCCTGTCATCTCACCTTGCTCCTGCCGA
GAAAGTATCCATCATGGCTGATGCAATGCGGCGGCTGCATACGCTTGATCCGGCTACCTGCCCATTCGAC
CACCAAGCGAAACATCGCATCGAGCGAGCACGTACTCGGATGGAAGCCGGTCTTGTCGATCAGGATGATC
TGGACGAAGAGCATCAGGGGCTCGCGCCAGCCGAACTGTTCGCCAGGCTCAAGGCGCGCATGCCCGACGG
CGAGGATCTCGTCGTGACCCATGGCGATGCCTGCTTGCCGAATATCATGGTGGAAAATGGCCGCTTTTCT
GGATTCATCGACTGTGGCCGGCTGGGTGTGGCGGACCGCTATCAGGACATAGCGTTGGCTACCCGTGATA
TTGCTGAAGAGCTTGGCGGCGAATGGGCTGACCGCTTCCTCGTGCTTTACGGTATCGCCGCTCCCGATTC
GCAGCGCATCGCCTTCTATCGCCTTCTTGACGAGTTCTTCTGAGCGGGACTCTGGGGTTCGAAATGACCG
ACCAAGCGACGCCCAACCTGCCATCACGAGATTTCGATTCCACCGCCGCCTTCTATGAAAGGTTGGGCTT
CGGAATCGTTTTCCGGGACGCCGGCTGGATGATCCTCCAGCGCGGGGATCTCATGCTGGAGTTCTTCGCC
CACCCCAACTTGTTTATTGCAGCTTATAATGGTTACAAATAAAGCAATAGCATCACAAATTTCACAAATA
AAGCATTTTTTTCACTGCATTCTAGTTGTGGTTTGTCCAAACTCATCAATGTATCTTATCATGTCTGTAT
ACCGTCGACCTCTAGCTAGAGCTTGGCGTAATCATGGTCATAGCTGTTTCCTGTGTGAAATTGTTATCCG
CTCACAATTCCACACAACATACGAGCCGGAAGCATAAAGTGTAAAGCCTGGGGTGCCTAATGAGTGAGCT
AACTCACATTAATTGCGTTGCGCTCACTGCCCGCTTTCCAGTCGGGAAACCTGTCGTGCCAGCTGCATTA
ATGAATCGGCCAACGCGCGGGGAGAGGCGGTTTGCGTATTGGGCGCTCTTCCGCTTCCTCGCTCACTGAC
TCGCTGCGCTCGGTCGTTCGGCTGCGGCGAGCGGTATCAGCTCACTCAAAGGCGGTAATACGGTTATCCA
CAGAATCAGGGGATAACGCAGGAAAGAACATGTGAGCAAAAGGCCAGCAAAAGGCCAGGAACCGTAAAAA
GGCCGCGTTGCTGGCGTTTTTCCATAGGCTCCGCCCCCCTGACGAGCATCACAAAAATCGACGCTCAAGT
CAGAGGTGGCGAAACCCGACAGGACTATAAAGATACCAGGCGTTTCCCCCTGGAAGCTCCCTCGTGCGCT
CTCCTGTTCCGACCCTGCCGCTTACCGGATACCTGTCCGCCTTTCTCCCTTCGGGAAGCGTGGCGCTTTC
TCATAGCTCACGCTGTAGGTATCTCAGTTCGGTGTAGGTCGTTCGCTCCAAGCTGGGCTGTGTGCACAAA
CCCCCCGTTCAGCCCGACCGCTGCGCCTTATCCGGTAACTATCGTCTTGAGTCCAACCCGGTAAGACACG
ACTTATCGCCACTGGCAGCAGCCACTGGTAACAGGATTAGCAGAGCGAGGTATGTAGGCGGTGCTACAGA
GTTCTTGAAGTGGTGGCCTAACTACGGCTACACTAGAAGAACAGTATTTGGTATCTGCGCTCTGCTGAAG
CCAGTTACCTTCGGAAAAAGAGTTGGTAGCTCTTGATCCGGCAAACAAACCACCGCTGGTAGCGGTGGTT
TTTTTGTTTGCAAGCAGCAGATTACGCGCAGAAAAAAAGGATCTCAAGAAGATCCTTTGATCTTTTCTAC
GGGGTCTGACGCTCAGTGGAACGAAAACTCACGTTAAGGGATTTTGGTCATGAGATTATCAAAAAGGATC
TTCACCTAGATCCTTTTAAATTAAAAATGAAGTTTTAAATCAATCTAAAGTATATATGAGTAAACTTGGT
CTGACAGTTACCAATGCTTAATCAGTGAGGCACCTATCTCAGCGATCTGTCTATTTCGTTCATCCATAGT
TGCCTGACTCCCCGTCGTGTAGATAACTACGATACGGGAGGGCTTACCATCTGGCCCCAGTGCTGCAATG
ATACCGCGAGACCCACGCTCACCGGCTCCAGATTTATCAGCAATAAACCAGCCAGCCGGAAGGGCCGAGC
GCAGAAGTGGTCCTGCAACTTTATCCGCCTCCATCCAGTCTATTAATTGTTGCCGGGAAGCTAGAGTAAG
TAGTTCGCCAGTTAATAGTTTGCGCAACGTTGTTGCCATTGCTACAGGCATCGTGGTGTCACGCTCGTCG
TTTGGTATGGCTTCATTCAGCTCCGGTTCCCAACGATCAAGGCGAGTTACATGATCCCCCATGTTGTGCA
AAAAAGCGGTTAGCTCCTTCGGTCCTCCGATCGTTGTCAGAAGTAAGTTGGCCGCAGTGTTATCACTCAT
GGTTATGGCAGCACTGCATAATTCTCTTACTGTCATGCCATCCGTAAGATGCTTTTCTGTGACTGGTGAG
TACTCAACCAAGTCATTCTGAGAATAGTGTATGCGGCGACCGAGTTGCTCTTGCCCGGCGTCAATACGGG
ATAATACCGCGCCACATAGCAGAACTTTAAAAGTGCTCATCATTGGAAAACGTTCTTCGGGGCGAAAACT
CTCAAGGATCTTACCGCTGTTGAGATCCAGTTCGATGTAACCCACTCGTGCACCCAACTGATCTTCAGCA
TCTTTTACTTTCACCAGCGTTTCTGGGTGAGCAAAAACAGGAAGGCAAAATGCCGCAAAAAAGGGAATAA
GGGCGACACGGAAATGTTGAATACTCATACTCTTCCTTTTTCAATATTATTGAAGCATTTATCAGGGTTA
TTGTCTCATGAGCGGATACATATTTGAATGTATTTAGAAAAATAAACAAATAGGGGTTCCGCGCACATTT
CCCCGAAAAGTGCCACCTGACGTC
Features (pLannotate 1.2.2; 23 found; start..end, strand, type, name):
     28..80      -  misc_feature   bom (fragment): basis of mobility region from pBR322
    235..614     +  enhancer       CMV enhancer: human cytomegalovirus immediate early enhancer
    615..818     +  promoter       CMV promoter: human cytomegalovirus (CMV) immediate early promoter
    814..847     +  LTR            5' LTR (truncated) (fragment): truncated 5' long terminal repeat (LTR) from HIV-1
    863..881     +  promoter       T7 promoter: promoter for bacteriophage T7 RNA polymerase
    903..2717    +  CDS            tetX (fragment): TETX_CLOTE - Experimental evidence at protein level: Swiss-Prot protein existence level 1. Tetanus toxin acts by inhibiting neurotransmitter release. It binds to peripheral neuronal synapses, is internalized and moves by retrograde transport up the axon into the spinal cord where it can move between postsynaptic and presynaptic neurons. It inhibits neurotransmitter release by acting as a zinc endopeptidase that catalyzes the hydrolysis of the '76-Gln-|-Phe-77' bond of synaptobrevin-2. From Clostridium tetani (strain Massachusetts / E88).
   2754..3980    +  CDS            Arrb2: ARRB2_RAT - Experimental evidence at protein level: Swiss-Prot protein existence level 1. Functions in regulating agonist-mediated G-protein coupled receptor (GPCR) signaling by mediating both receptor desensitization and resensitization processes. During homologous desensitization, beta- arrestins bind to the GPRK-phosphorylated receptor and sterically preclude its coupling to the cognate G-protein; the binding appears to require additional receptor determinants exposed only in the active receptor conformation. The beta-arrestins target many receptors for internalization by acting as endocyti
   4014..4040    +  CDS            Myc (fragment): Myc (human c-Myc proto-oncogene) epitope tag
   4071..4089    -  promoter       SP6 promoter: promoter for bacteriophage SP6 RNA polymerase
   4115..4339    +  polyA_signal   bGH poly(A) signal: bovine growth hormone polyadenylation signal
   4343..4364    +  promoter       SV40 promoter (fragment): SV40 enhancer and early promoter
   4385..4813    +  rep_origin     f1 ori (sequence partly withheld): f1 bacteriophage origin of replication; arrow indicates direction of (+) strand synthesis
   4827..5156    +  promoter       SV40 promoter: SV40 enhancer and early promoter
   5223..6014    +  CDS            neo: KKA2_KLEPN - Also known as kan, nptII. Experimental evidence at protein level: Swiss-Prot protein existence level 1. Resistance to kanamycin, neomycin, paromomycin, ribostamycin, butirosin and gentamicin B. From Klebsiella pneumoniae.
   6038..6196    +  CDS            ble (fragment): BLE_KLEPN - Experimental evidence at protein level: Swiss-Prot protein existence level 1. Binding protein with a strong affinity to the bleomycin family of antibiotics. Binds to CL990; an antimitotic-antibiotic compound. From Klebsiella pneumoniae.
   6191..6312    +  polyA_signal   SV40 poly(A) signal: SV40 polyadenylation signal
   6385..6401    -  protein_bind   lac operator: The lac repressor binds to the lac operator to inhibit transcription in E. coli. This inhibition can be relieved by adding lactose or isopropyl-β-D-thiogalactopyranoside (IPTG). lac repressor encoded by lacI
   6409..6439    -  promoter       lac promoter: promoter for the E. coli lac operon
   6454..6475    -  protein_bind   CAP binding site: CAP binding activates transcription in the presence of cAMP. E. coli catabolite activator protein
   6488..6580    -  CDS            lacI (fragment): lac repressor; lacI; The lac repressor binds to the lac operator to inhibit transcription in E. coli. This inhibition can be relieved by adding lactose or isopropyl-β-D-thiogalactopyranoside (IPTG).
   6763..7351    -  rep_origin     ori: high-copy-number ColE1/pMB1/pBR322/pUC origin of replication
   7522..8382    -  CDS            AmpR: β-lactamase; bla; confers resistance to ampicillin, carbenicillin, and related antibiotics
   8383..8487    -  promoter       AmpR promoter: bla
