[The description below was written by a language model from this plasmid's Addgene catalogue record and pLannotate feature annotations shown in this document.]
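Description:
pcDNA3-LATeNT(slow)-Arrestin is a pcDNA3-based mammalian expression plasmid of about 8.5 kb. It is propagated in E. coli at high copy from a ColE1/pUC-type origin under ampicillin selection (AmpR with its own bla promoter). The backbone also carries an f1 origin and an SV40 promoter-driven neomycin resistance cassette ending in an SV40 poly(A) signal, which could be used for G418 selection of stable mammalian lines. Short annotated fragments (bom, a truncated HIV-1 LTR match, ble, lacI and the lac promoter/operator) appear to be backbone remnants or incidental matches, not functional parts of the design.

The payload is a synthetic fusion, LATeNT*-myc-Arrestin, transcribed from the CMV enhancer/promoter and terminated by the bGH polyadenylation signal, with T7 and SP6 promoters flanking the insert. The feature table identifies the N-terminal portion as a fragment of Clostridium tetani tetanus toxin, the zinc endopeptidase that cleaves synaptobrevin-2. This is followed in the same orientation by a region matching rat beta-arrestin 2. According to the associated publication title, LATeNT is a light-activated tetanus neurotoxin; the light-sensing component is not separately annotated, and the record does not say what distinguishes the "slow" or starred variant. The catalogue lists the myc tag as internal, whereas the annotation places a partial myc match downstream of the arrestin coding region, so its exact position is ambiguous.

The plasmid is meant to be co-expressed with CCR6-NanoLuc or KORD-NanoLuc. This pairing suggests a design in which arrestin recruitment to an activated GPCR brings the protease close to a luciferase light source, although the record does not spell out the mechanism.
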