Addgene plasmid #240984: pcDNA3-LATeNT(slow)-Arrestin
Purpose: Expresses LATeNT*-Arrestin in mammalian cells; used with CCR6-NanoLuc or KORD-NanoLuc
Depositing lab: Alice Ting. Depositing organization: Stanford University. Publication: Light-activated tetanus neurotoxin for conditional proteolysis and inducible synaptic inhibition in vivo. Roh H, Kim D, Kim B, Jeon Y, Kim Y, Jacko M, Xu F, Lin C, Won Um J, Ting AY. bioRxiv 2025.01.27.635161; doi: 10.1101/2025.01.27.635161.
Backbone
  Vector backbone: pcDNA3
  Vector type: Mammalian Expression
Growth in bacteria
  Bacterial resistance: Ampicillin, 100 μg/mL
  Growth temperature: 37°C
  Growth strain: DH5alpha
  Copy number: High Copy
Gene/Insert
  Gene/Insert name: LATeNT*-myc-Arrestin
  Species: Synthetic
  Tag / fusion protein: myc (internal) (N terminal on insert)
  Cloning method: Gibson Cloning
Terms and licenses: Academic/Nonprofit Terms; Industry Terms: Not Available to Industry
Depositor comments: Please visit https://doi.org/10.1101/2025.01.27.635161 for bioRxiv preprint.
How to cite: pcDNA3-LATeNT(slow)-Arrestin was a gift from Alice Ting (Addgene plasmid # 240984 ; http://n2t.net/addgene:240984 ; RRID:Addgene_240984)
